Addgene plasmid #15553: pGEX-5X1 Flag WDR5
Depositing lab: Kai Ge. Depositing organization: National Institute of Diabetes & Digestive & Kidney Diseases (NIDDK). Publication: PTIP associates with MLL3- and MLL4-containing histone H3 lysine 4 methyltransferase complex. Cho YW, Hong T, Hong S, Guo H, Yu H, Kim D, Guszczynski T, Dressler GR, Copeland TD, Kalkum M, Ge K. J Biol Chem. 2007 Jul 13. 282(28):20395-406. 10.1074/jbc.M701574200 PubMed 17500065.
Backbone
  Vector backbone: pGEX-5X1
  Backbone manufacturer: Amersham
  Backbone size w/o insert (bp): 4972
  Vector type: Bacterial Expression
Growth in bacteria
  Bacterial resistance: Ampicillin, 100 μg/mL
  Growth temperature: 37°C
  Growth strain: DH5alpha
  Copy number: High Copy
Gene/Insert
  Gene/Insert name: Wdr5 (alt names: WDR5; WD repeat domain 5)
  Species: M. musculus (mouse)
  Insert size (bp): 1100
  GenBank ID: BC016103
  Entrez Gene: Wdr5 (a.k.a. 2410008O07Rik, AA408785, AA960360, Big, Big-3)
  Tag / fusion protein: GST (N terminal on backbone); Flag (N terminal on insert)
  Cloning method: Restriction Enzyme; 5′ cloning site BamHI (not destroyed); 3′ cloning site XhoI (not destroyed)
  Sequencing primers: 5′ pGEX 5'
Terms and licenses: Academic/Nonprofit Terms; Industry Terms: Not Available to Industry
How to cite: pGEX-5X1 Flag WDR5 was a gift from Kai Ge (Addgene plasmid # 15553 ; http://n2t.net/addgene:15553 ; RRID:Addgene_15553)
