[The description below was written by a language model from this plasmid's Addgene catalogue record.]
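Description:
pGEX-5X1 Flag WDR5 is a bacterial expression plasmid built on the commercial pGEX-5X1 backbone (about 5 kb without insert), designed to produce mouse WDR5 (WD repeat domain 5) as a glutathione S-transferase fusion protein in E. coli. It is maintained as a high-copy plasmid under ampicillin selection. No feature table accompanies the record, so the promoter, origin and other backbone elements are not itemised. Vectors of the pGEX series generally drive the GST fusion from an IPTG-inducible tac promoter controlled by a plasmid-borne lacI repressor. The 5X variants typically carry a Factor Xa cleavage site between GST and the cloning site, which allows the fusion partner to be removed after purification.

The insert is roughly 1.1 kb of mouse Wdr5 coding sequence, cloned between the BamHI and XhoI sites, both of which remain intact so the fragment can be excised or transferred. The encoded protein carries two N-terminal tags in series: GST from the backbone, followed by a Flag epitope supplied with the insert, and then WDR5. GST allows affinity capture on glutathione resin, and the Flag tag allows detection or immunoprecipitation with anti-Flag antibodies.

WDR5 is a WD40-repeat protein known as a core subunit of histone H3 lysine 4 methyltransferase complexes, and the associated publication concerns the composition of MLL3- and MLL4-containing complexes. The record does not state a specific purpose, but a construct of this design is suited to making recombinant WDR5 for GST pull-down and other in vitro protein interaction or biochemical assays.
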