>Addgene plasmid #15553 | pGEX-5X1 Flag WDR5 | addgene partial sequence | sequence record 22029 | 15553 with pGEX5'
AATCGGATCTGATCGAAGGTCGTGGGATCCTGGCCACCATGGACTACAAGGACGACGATGACAAGATGGC
CACAGAGGAGAAGAAGCCAGAGACAGAGGCTGCAAGAGCACAGCCCACTCCTTCCTCATCAGCCACACAG
AGCAAGCCCACACCAGTTAAGCCAAACTATGCCCTGAAGTTCACCCTGGCTGGCCACACCAAAGCTGTGT
CCTCTGTGAAGTTCAGCCCCAATGGGGAATGGTTGGCAAGTTCATCTGCTGATAAACTCATTAAAATTTG
GGGAGCATATGATGGAAAGTTTGAGAAAACTATATCTGGTCACAAACTGGGAATATCTGATGTAGCGTGG
TCATCAGATTCTAACCTCCTTGTGTCTGCCTCTGATGATAAAACTTTGAAGATTTGGGACGTGAGTTCCG
GGAAGTGTCTGAAGACCCTGAAGGGCCACAGTAACTACGTCTTCTGCTGCAACTTCAACCCCCAGTCCAA
CCTCATCGTCTCAGGGTCTTTTGATGAAAGTGTGAGGATATGGGACGTGAAGACAGGGAAGTGCCTCAAG
ACTTTGCCTGCCCATTCGGACCCAGTCTCAGCCGTTCATTTCAACCGTGATGGATCATTGATTGTTTCCA
GTAGCTATGATGGCCTCTGCCGAATCTGGGACACCGCCTCTGGCCAGTGTCTGAAGACACTCATTGATGA
TGACAATCCTCCAGTGTCCTTC
